>Addgene plasmid #173775 | pIT5_KO | addgene full sequence | sequence record 363986 | Addgene NGS Result
GAATTCGAGCTCGGTACCCGGGGATCCTCTAGAGGGCTTACTAAAAGCCAGATAACAGTATGCGTATTTG
CGCGCTGATTTTTGCGGTATAAGAATATATACTGATATGTATACCCGAAGTATGTCAAAAAGAGGTATGC
TATGCAGTTTAAGGTTTACACCTATAAAAGAGAGAGCCGTTATCGTCTGTTTGTGGATGTACAGAGTGAT
ATTATTGACACGCCCGGGCGACGGATGGTGATCCCCCTGGCCAGTGCACGTCTGCTGTCAGATAAAGTCT
CCCGTGAACTTTACCCGGTGGTGCATATCGGGGATGAAAGCTGGCGCATGATGACCACCGATATGGCCAG
TGTGCCGGTCTCCGTTATCGGGGAAGAAGTGGCTGATCTCAGCCACCGCGAAAATGACATCAAAAACGCC
ATTAACCTGATGTTCTGGGGAATATAATAACCCGTAGAAAAGATCAAAAGATCTTCTTGAGATCCTTTTT
TTCTGCGCGTAATCTGCTACTTGCAAACAAAAAAACCACCGCTACCAGCGGTGGTTTGTTTGCCGGATCA
AGAGCTACCAACTCTTTTTCCGAAGGTAACTGGCTTTAGCAGAGCGCAGATACCAAATACTGTCCTTCTA
GTGTAGCCGTAGTTAGGCCACCACTTCAAGAACTCTGTAGCACCGCCTACATACCTCGCTCTGCTAATCC
TGTTACCAGTGGCTGCTGCCAGTGGCGATAAGTCGTGTCTTACCGGGTTGGACTCAAGACGATAGTTACC
GGATAAGGCGCAGCGGTCGGGCTGAACGGGGGGTTCGTGCACACAGCCCAGCTTGGAGCGAACGACCTAC
ACCGAACTGAGATACCTACAGCGTGAGCTATGAGAAAGCGCCACGCTTCCCGAAGGGAGAAAGGCGGACA
GGTATCCGGTAAGCGGCAGGGTCGGAACAGGAGAGCGCACGAGGGAGCTTCCAGGGGGAAACGCCTGGTA
TCTTTATAGTCCTGTCGGGTTTCGCCACCTCTGACTTGAGCGTCGATTTTTGTGATGCTCGTCAGGGGGG
CGGAGCCTATGGAAAAACGCCAGCAACGCGGCCTTTTTACGGTTCCTGGCCTTTTGCTGGCCTTTTGCTC
ACATTACTAGTAGCGGCCGCTGCAGGCATGCCTCGAGATGCATGGCGCCTAACCTAAACTGACAGGCATC
AAATTAAGCAGAAGGCCATCCTGACGGATGGCCTTTTTGCGTTTCGAACAATTGAAAAAACCTCGCGCCT
TACCTGTTGAGTAATAGTCAAAAGCCTCCGGTCGGAGGCTTTTGACTTTCTGCTTACTGAATTTCGGTGG
TGCCGTTAATTAACCGGTGGGCCCTCATGATAATAATGGTTTCTTAGACGTCTACCGTTCGTATAATGTA
TGCTATACGAAGTTATCCTAGGCGACAATGTAACTACTAGAGCTGATCCTTCAACTCAGCAAAAGTTCGA
TTTATTCAACAAAGCCACGTTGTGTCTCAAAATCTCTGATGTTACATTGCACAAGATAAAAATATATCAT
CATGAACAATAAAACTGTCTGCTTACATAAACAGTAATACAAGGGGTGTTATGAGCCATATTCAACGGGA
AACGTCTTGCTCCCGTCCGCGCTTAAACTCCAACATGGACGCTGATTTATATGGGTATAAATGGGCTCGC
GATAATGTCGGGCAATCAGGTGCGACAATCTATCGCTTGTATGGGAAGCCCGATGCGCCAGAGTTGTTTC
TGAAACATGGCAAAGGTAGCGTTGCCAATGATGTTACAGATGAGATGGTCCGTCTCAACTGGCTGACGGA
GTTTATGCCTCTCCCGACCATCAAGCATTTTATCCGTACTCCTGATGATGCGTGGTTACTCACCACCGCG
ATTCCTGGGAAAACAGCCTTCCAGGTATTAGAAGAATATCCTGATTCAGGTGAAAATATTGTTGATGCGC
TGGCCGTGTTCCTGCGCCGGTTACATTCGATTCCTGTTTGTAATTGTCCTTTTAACAGCGATCGTGTATT
TCGTCTTGCTCAGGCGCAATCACGCATGAATAACGGTTTGGTTGATGCGAGTGATTTTGATGACGAGCGT
AATGGCTGGCCTGTTGAACAAGTCTGGAAAGAAATGCACAAGCTCTTGCCATTCTCACCGGATTCAGTCG
TCACTCATGGTGATTTCTCACTTGATAACCTTATTTTTGACGAGGGGAAATTAATAGGTTGTATTGATGT
TGGACGGGTCGGAATCGCAGACCGTTACCAGGACCTTGCCATTCTTTGGAACTGCCTCGGTGAGTTTTCT
CCTTCATTACAGAAACGGCTTTTTCAAAAATATGGTATTGATAATCCTGATATGAATAAATTGCAGTTTC
ATTTGATGCTCGATGAGTTTTTCTAATAATACTAGCAGAAATCATCCTTAGCGAAAGCTAAGGATTTTTT
TTATCTGATTACCGCCTTTGAGTGAGCGTCGACCTAGTGCGGCCGCAAGATCCGGCCACGATGCGTCCGG
CGTAGAGGATCTGAAGATCAGCAGTTCAACCTGTTGATAGTACGTACTAAGCTCTCATGTTTCACGTACT
AAGCTCTCATGTTTAACGTACTAAGCTCTCATGTTTAACGAACTAAACCCTCATGGCTAACGTACTAAGC
TCTCATGGCTAACGTACTAAGCTCTCATGTTTCACGTACTAAGCTCTCATGTTTGAACAATAAAATTAAT
ATAAATCAGCAACTTAAATAGCCTCTAAGGTTTTAAGTTTTATAAGAAAAAAAAGAATATATAAGGCTTT
TAAAGCTTTTAAGGTTTAACGGTTGTGGACAACAAGCCAGGGATGTAACGCACTGAGAAGCCCTTAGAGC
CTCTCAAAGCAATTTTGAGTGACACAGGAACACTTAACGGCTGACATGGGAATTAGGAAGATAACTTCGT
ATAATGTATGCTATACGAACGGTACATATGCCATGGGCGATGGTTCTGAGTAACAGATAATAGAATGGCG
ATAAAGTGGCGGTAGAAATGGCGAATAATAGGTAATTATTGGCAAACAATGGCAATCTATGTCAATGATA
AATAACGCATACTATTGATTTTCGGTTGTTCTTGTAGGAACTCATAATCGCTTGGTCGCTGGTTCAAGTC
CAGCAGGGGCCACCAAATTTAAGTAGTAAATACATACAGTTAGGCCACTCTCTCGAGTGGCCTTTTTGTT
GCCTCGTTTTCGAGTGGCGATAGAATGGCGGTGGWTTTTTTACCGCCACTTTCCTGAGGAGTGCATAGCT
AGCTTCTTCGTCTGTTTCTACTGGTATTGGCACAAACCTGATTCCAATTTGAGCAAGGCTATGTGCCATC
TCGATACTCGTTCTTAACTCAACAGAAGATGCTTTGTGCATACAGCCCCTCGTTTATTATTTATCTCCTC
AGCCAGCCGCTGTGCTTTCAGTGGATTTCGGATAACAGAAAGGCCGGGAAATACCCAGCCTCGCTTTGTA
ACGGAGTAGAGACGAAAGTGATTGCGCCTACCCGGATATTATCGTGAGGATGCGTCATCGCCATTAATTC
ACTGATCAGTGATAAGCTGTCAAACATGAGAATTGATCCGGCTGCCTCGCGCGTTTCGGTGATGACGGTG
AAAACCTCTGACACATGCAGCTCCCGGAGACGGTCACAGCTTGTCTGTAAGCGGATGCCGGGAGCAGACA
AGCCCGTCAGGGCGCGTCAGCGGGTGTTGGCGGGTGTCGGGGCGCAGCCATGACCCAGTCACGTAGCGAT
AGCGGAGTGTATGCTGCACATGACATTAACCTATAAAAATAGGCGTATCACGAGGCCCTTTCGTCTTCAA
GAATTAATTCCCAATTCCCCAGGCATCAAATAAAACGAAAGGCTCAGTCGAAAGACTGGGCCTTTCGTTT
TATCTGTTGTTTGTCGGTGAACGCTCTCCTGAGTAGGACAAATCCGCCGGGAGCGGATTTGAACGTTGCG
AAGCAACGGCCCGGAGGGTGGCGGGCAGGACGCCCGCCATAAACTGCCAGGAATTAATTCCCCAGGCATC
AAATAAAACGAAAGGCTCAGTCGAAAGACTGGGCCTTTCGTTTTATCTGTTGTTTGTCGGTGAACGCTCT
CCTGAGTAGGACAAATCCGCCGGGAGCGGATTTGAACGTTGCGAAGCAACGGCCCGGAGGGTGGCGGGCA
GGACGCCCGCCATAAACTGCCAGGAATTAATTCCCCAGGCATCAAATAAAACGAAAGGCTCAGTCGAAAG
ACTGGGCCTTTCGTTTTATCTGTTGTTTGTCGGTGAACGCTCTCCTGAGTAGGACAAATCCGCCGGGAGC
GGATTTGAACGTTGCGAAGCAACGGCCCGGAGGGTGGCGGGCAGGACGCCCGCCATAAACTGCCAGGAAT
TAATTCCCCAGGCATCAAATAAAACGAAAGGCTCAGTCGAAAGACTGGGCCTTTCGTTTTATCTGTTGTT
TGTCGGTGAACGCTCTCCTGAGTAGGACAAATCCGCCGGGAGCGGATTTGAACGTTGCGAAGCAACGGCC
CGGAGGGTGGCGGGCAGGACGCCCGCCATAAACTGCCAGGAATTGGGGATCG
Features (pLannotate 1.2.2; 20 found; start..end, strand, type, name):
      1..34      +  misc_feature   MCS (fragment): pUC18/19 multiple cloning site
     35..110     +  intron         PDK intron (fragment): pdk; modified pyruvate orthophosphate dikinase intron from Flaveria trinervia 3.0
    142..444     +  CDS            ccdB: CCDB_ECOLI - Also known as G, letB, letD. Experimental evidence at protein level: Swiss-Prot protein existence level 1. Toxic component of a type II toxin-antitoxin (TA) system, functioning in plasmid maintainence. Responsible for the post- segregational killing (PSK) of plasmid-free cells, also referred to as a plasmid addiction system. Half-life of over 2 hours. Cell killing by CcdB is accompanied by filamentation, defects in chromosome and plasmid segregation, defects in cell division, formation of anucleate cells, decreased DNA synthesis and plasmid loss. Interferes with the activity of DN
    477..1065    +  rep_origin     ori: high-copy-number ColE1/pMB1/pBR322/pUC origin of replication
   1125..1145    +  misc_feature   BioBrick suffix: universal suffix for all parts
   1200..1227    +  terminator     rrnB T2 terminator: transcription terminator T2 from the E. coli rrnB gene
   1276..1307    -  terminator     tonB terminator: bidirectional E. coli tonB-P14 transcription terminator
   1383..1416    -  protein_bind   lox66: Right element (RE) mutant of loxP (Araki et al., 2010). Cre-mediated recombination occurs in the 8-bp core sequence (GCATACAT). Cre recombinase
   1591..2406    +  CDS            KanR: aminoglycoside phosphotransferase confers resistance to kanamycin in bacteria or G418 (Geneticin®) in eukaryotes
   2418..2458    +  terminator     bacterial terminator (fragment): putative bacterial transcription terminator
   2528..2916    +  rep_origin     R6K γ ori: γ replication origin from E. coli plasmid R6K; requires the R6K initiator protein pi for replication
   2931..2964    -  protein_bind   lox71: Left element (LE) mutant of loxP (Araki et al., 2010). Cre-mediated recombination occurs in the 8-bp core sequence (GCATACAT). Cre recombinase
   2977..3191    -  protein_bind   phage 186 attP: attP; attachment site of phage 186 phage 186 integrase
   3308..3554    -  terminator     λ tL3 terminator: transcription terminator tL3 from phage λ
   3611..3651    +  CDS            rop (fragment): Rop protein, which maintains plasmids at low copy number; rop
   3753..3792    +  misc_feature   bom (fragment): basis of mobility region from pBR322
   3877..3963    +  terminator     rrnB T1 terminator: Escherichia coli rrnB; transcription terminator T1 from the E. coli rrnB gene
   4060..4146    +  terminator     rrnB T1 terminator: Escherichia coli rrnB; transcription terminator T1 from the E. coli rrnB gene
   4243..4329    +  terminator     rrnB T1 terminator: Escherichia coli rrnB; transcription terminator T1 from the E. coli rrnB gene
   4426..4512    +  terminator     rrnB T1 terminator: Escherichia coli rrnB; transcription terminator T1 from the E. coli rrnB gene
