[The description below was written by a language model from this plasmid's Addgene catalogue record and pLannotate feature annotations shown in this document.]
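Description:
pIT5_KO is an empty-backbone bacterial genome integration vector from the pIT5 series, a toolkit for repeated chromosomal integration in E. coli. It carries no insert. The cloning region holds a stuffer made up of the ccdB toxin gene and a high-copy ColE1/pUC-type origin, bordered by a fragment of the pUC multiple cloning site on one side and a BioBrick suffix on the other. This explains why the empty vector is recorded as high copy and is propagated in the ccdB-tolerant strain DB3.1. The arrangement suggests that replacing the stuffer with a cargo removes both the toxin, giving counter-selection against uncut vector, and the pUC origin. The plasmid would then depend on its second origin, R6K γ, which replicates only in hosts supplying the pi initiator protein, although the record does not spell out this workflow. Selection is by kanamycin (KanR).

Integration is directed by a phage 186 attP site. According to the depositor, the plasmid is designed to recombine into the chromosomal 186 attachment site, with 186 integrase supplied by the helper plasmid pHelper_O. The KanR gene and the R6K γ origin lie together between the mutant lox sites lox66 and lox71. Cre can therefore excise the marker and origin after integration, leaving a poorly recombining lox scar, so the same marker can be reused in later rounds. The cloning site is heavily insulated by transcription terminators: four tandem rrnB T1 copies and λ tL3 on one side, rrnB T2 and the bidirectional tonB terminator on the other. These limit read-through between the integrated cargo and the flanking chromosomal DNA. The short PDK intron, rop and bom annotations are fragments and are probably residual or incidental matches.
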