Addgene plasmid #173775: pIT5_KO
Purpose: (Empty Backbone) Bacterial genomic integration vector
Depositing lab: Keith Shearwin. Depositing organization: Adelaide University. Publication: The pIT5 Plasmid Series, an Improved Toolkit for Repeated Genome Integration in E. coli. Hao N, Chen Q, Dodd IB, Shearwin KE. ACS Synth Biol. 2021 Jun 30. doi: 10.1021/acssynbio.1c00215. PubMed 34190535.
Backbone
  Vector backbone: pIT5
  Vector type: Bacterial Expression, Synthetic Biology
Growth in bacteria
  Bacterial resistance: Kanamycin, 50 μg/mL
  Growth temperature: 37°C
  Growth strain: DB3.1
  Copy number: High Copy
Gene/Insert
  Gene/Insert name: None
Terms and licenses: Academic/Nonprofit Terms; Industry Terms: Not Available to Industry
Depositor comments: pIT5_KO is designed to be integrated into the 186 attachment site, using the 186 integrase helper plasmid pHelper_O.
How to cite: pIT5_KO was a gift from Keith Shearwin (Addgene plasmid # 173775 ; http://n2t.net/addgene:173775 ; RRID:Addgene_173775)
